Addgene plasmid #179655: CMVTO-KRAS-G12C
Purpose: KRAS active mutant (G12C mutation)
Depositing lab: Xiaojing Gao. Depositing organization: Stanford University. Publication: Protease-controlled secretion and display of intercellular signals. Vlahos AE, Kang J, Aldrete CA, Zhu R, Chong LS, Elowitz MB, Gao XJ. Nat Commun. 2022 Feb 17;13(1):912. doi: 10.1038/s41467-022-28623-y. PubMed 35177637.
Backbone
  Vector backbone: CMVTO-FlpIn
  Vector type: Mammalian Expression
Growth in bacteria
  Bacterial resistance: Ampicillin, 100 μg/mL
  Growth temperature: 37°C
  Growth strain: DH5alpha
  Copy number: High Copy
Gene/Insert
  Gene/Insert name: KRAS G12C
  Species: H. sapiens (human)
  Mutation: G12C
Terms and licenses: Academic/Nonprofit Terms; Industry Terms: Not Available to Industry
How to cite: CMVTO-KRAS-G12C was a gift from Xiaojing Gao (Addgene plasmid # 179655 ; http://n2t.net/addgene:179655 ; RRID:Addgene_179655)
