[The description below was written by a language model from this plasmid's Addgene catalogue record and pLannotate feature annotations shown in this document.]
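Description:
CMVTO-KRAS-G12C is a mammalian expression plasmid of about 5.7 kb built on the CMVTO-FlpIn backbone, carrying human KRAS with the activating G12C substitution. It is propagated in E. coli as a high-copy plasmid through a ColE1/pUC-type origin and selected with ampicillin via the β-lactamase gene and its own promoter. Remnants of earlier cloning vectors are also annotated (a partial f1 origin, a lac promoter/operator region with a lacI fragment, and a bom fragment), but these have no evident role in how the construct is used.

The expression cassette consists of the human cytomegalovirus immediate-early enhancer and promoter followed directly by two short matches to tet operator sequences. This is the "CMV-TO" arrangement, in which transcription is constitutive in ordinary cells but can be repressed by Tet repressor and relieved with tetracycline or doxycycline in cells that express TetR. The KRAS open reading frame lies downstream and is terminated by the bovine growth hormone polyadenylation signal; no epitope tag or reporter is annotated.

Beyond this cassette sits an FRT site immediately upstream of a hygromycin resistance coding sequence with an SV40 polyadenylation signal, and no complete promoter is annotated in front of it. This is the typical Flp-In design: FLP-mediated recombination into a genomic FRT landing site places the marker behind a resident promoter, so hygromycin resistance reports correct single-copy integration.

The record states the purpose simply as providing an active KRAS mutant. The construct can be used for transient transfection or for generating isogenic stable lines, and it derives from work on protease-controlled secretion and display of intercellular signals.
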