Features (pLannotate 1.2.2; 22 found; start..end, strand, type, name):
    789..893     -  promoter       AmpR promoter: bla
    952..1004    -  misc_feature   bom (fragment): basis of mobility region from pBR322
   1154..1533    +  enhancer       CMV enhancer: human cytomegalovirus immediate early enhancer
   1534..1737    +  promoter       CMV promoter: human cytomegalovirus (CMV) immediate early promoter
   1739..1758    +  promoter       PLtetO-1 promoter (fragment): modified phage lambda PL promoter with tet operator sites (Lutz and Bujard, 1997)
   1760..1779    +  promoter       PLtetO-1 promoter (fragment): modified phage lambda PL promoter with tet operator sites (Lutz and Bujard, 1997)
   1787..1820    +  promoter       TRE3GV promoter (fragment): 3rd-generation Tet-responsive promoter that can be activated by binding of Tet-On® 3G, optimized for retroviral and lentiviral vectors
   1910..2476    +  CDS            KRAS: RASK_HUMAN - Also known as KRAS2, RASK2. Experimental evidence at protein level: Swiss-Prot protein existence level 1. Ras proteins bind GDP/GTP and possess intrinsic GTPase activity (PubMed:20949621). Plays an important role in the regulation of cell proliferation (PubMed:23698361, PubMed:22711838). Plays a role in promoting oncogenic events by inducing transcriptional silencing of tumor suppressor genes (TSGs) in colorectal cancer (CRC) cells in a ZNF304-dependent manner (PubMed:24623306). From Homo sapiens (Human).
   2576..2800    +  polyA_signal   bGH poly(A) signal: bovine growth hormone polyadenylation signal
   2816..2839    +  polyA_signal   bGH poly(A) signal (fragment): bovine growth hormone polyadenylation signal
   2843..2864    +  promoter       SV40 promoter (fragment): SV40 enhancer and early promoter
   2885..3118    +  rep_origin     f1 ori (fragment) (sequence partly withheld): f1 bacteriophage origin of replication; arrow indicates direction of (+) strand synthesis
   3123..3170    +  protein_bind   FRT: FLP-mediated recombination occurs in the 8-bp core sequence TCTAGAAA (Turan and Bode, 2011). FLP recombinase from the Saccharomyces cerevisiae 2μ plasmid
   3178..4200    +  CDS            HygR: aminoglycoside phosphotransferase from E. coli; aph(4)-Ia; confers resistance to hygromycin
   4210..4335    +  CDS            ble (fragment): BLE_KLEPN - Experimental evidence at protein level: Swiss-Prot protein existence level 1. Binding protein with a strong affinity to the bleomycin family of antibiotics. Binds to CL990; an antimitotic-antibiotic compound. From Klebsiella pneumoniae.
   4330..4451    +  polyA_signal   SV40 poly(A) signal: SV40 polyadenylation signal
   4524..4540    -  protein_bind   lac operator: The lac repressor binds to the lac operator to inhibit transcription in E. coli. This inhibition can be relieved by adding lactose or isopropyl-β-D-thiogalactopyranoside (IPTG). lac repressor encoded by lacI
   4548..4578    -  promoter       lac promoter: promoter for the E. coli lac operon
   4593..4614    -  protein_bind   CAP binding site: CAP binding activates transcription in the presence of cAMP. E. coli catabolite activator protein
   4627..4719    -  CDS            lacI (fragment): lac repressor; lacI; The lac repressor binds to the lac operator to inhibit transcription in E. coli. This inhibition can be relieved by adding lactose or isopropyl-β-D-thiogalactopyranoside (IPTG).
   4902..5490    -  rep_origin     ori: high-copy-number ColE1/pMB1/pBR322/pUC origin of replication
   5661..788     -  CDS            AmpR (across the origin): β-lactamase; bla; confers resistance to ampicillin, carbenicillin, and related antibiotics
>Addgene plasmid #179655 | CMVTO-KRAS-G12C | addgene full sequence | sequence record 355666 | Addgene NGS Result
CCCGTCGTGTAGATAACTACGATACGGGAGGGCTTACCATCTGGCCCCAGTGCTGCAATGATACCGCGAG
ACCCACGCTCACCGGCTCCAGATTTATCAGCAATAAACCAGCCAGCCGGAAGGGCCGAGCGCAGAAGTGG
TCCTGCAACTTTATCCGCCTCCATCCAGTCTATTAATTGTTGCCGGGAAGCTAGAGTAAGTAGTTCGCCA
GTTAATAGTTTGCGCAACGTTGTTGCCATTGCTACAGGCATCGTGGTGTCACGCTCGTCGTTTGGTATGG
CTTCATTCAGCTCCGGTTCCCAACGATCAAGGCGAGTTACATGATCCCCCATGTTGTGCAAAAAAGCGGT
TAGCTCCTTCGGTCCTCCGATCGTTGTCAGAAGTAAGTTGGCCGCAGTGTTATCACTCATGGTTATGGCA
GCACTGCATAATTCTCTTACTGTCATGCCATCCGTAAGATGCTTTTCTGTGACTGGTGAGTACTCAACCA
AGTCATTCTGAGAATAGTGTATGCGGCGACCGAGTTGCTCTTGCCCGGCGTCAATACGGGATAATACCGC
GCCACATAGCAGAACTTTAAAAGTGCTCATCATTGGAAAACGTTCTTCGGGGCGAAAACTCTCAAGGATC
TTACCGCTGTTGAGATCCAGTTCGATGTAACCCACTCGTGCACCCAACTGATCTTCAGCATCTTTTACTT
TCACCAGCGTTTCTGGGTGAGCAAAAACAGGAAGGCAAAATGCCGCAAAAAAGGGAATAAGGGCGACACG
GAAATGTTGAATACTCATACTCTTCCTTTTTCAATATTATTGAAGCATTTATCAGGGTTATTGTCTCATG
AGCGGATACATATTTGAATGTATTTAGAAAAATAAACAAATAGGGGTTCCGCGCACATTTCCCCGAAAAG
TGCCACCTGACGTCGACGGATCGGGAGATCTCCCGATCCCCTATGGTGCACTCTCAGTACAATCTGCTCT
GATGCCGCATAGTTAAGCCAGTATCTGCTCCCTGCTTGTGTGTTGGAGGTCGCTGAGTAGTGCGCGAGCA
AAATTTAAGCTACAACAAGGCAAGGCTTGACCGACAATTGCATGAAGAATCTGCTTAGGGTTAGGCGTTT
TGCGCTGCTTCGTACGGGCCAGATATACGCGTTGACATTGATTATTGACTAGTTATTAATAGTAATCAAT
TACGGGGTCATTAGTTCATAGCCCATATATGGAGTTCCGCGTTACATAACTTACGGTAAATGGCCCGCCT
GGCTGACCGCCCAACGACCCCCGCCCATTGACGTCAATAATGACGTATGTTCCCATAGTAACGCCAATAG
GGACTTTCCATTGACGTCAATGGGTGGAGTATTTACGGTAAACTGCCCACTTGGCAGTACATCAAGTGTA
TCATATGCCAAGTACGCCCCCTATTGACGTCAATGACGGTAAATGGCCCGCCTGGCATTATGCCCAGTAC
ATGACCTTATGGGACTTTCCTACTTGGCAGTACATCTACGTATTAGTCATCGCTATTACCATGGTGATGC
GGTTTTGGCAGTACATCAATGGGCGTGGATAGCGGTTTGACTCACGGGGATTTCCAAGTCTCCACCCCAT
TGACGTCAATGGGAGTTTGTTTTGGCACCAAAATCAACGGGACTTTCCAAAATGTCGTAACAACTCCGCC
CCATTGACGCAAATGGGCGGTAGGCGTGTACGGTGGGAGGTCTATATAAGCAGAGCTCTCCCTATCAGTG
ATAGAGATCTCCCTATCAGTGATAGAGATCGTCGACGAGCTCGTTTAGTGAACCGTCAGATCGCCTGGAG
ACGCCATCCACGCTGTTTTGACCTCCATAGAAGACACCGGGACCGATCCAGCCTCCGGACTCTAGCGTTT
AAACTTAAGCTTCGCCACCATGACAGAGTACAAACTGGTGGTGGTCGGAGCCTGCGGCGTGGGGAAATCC
GCCCTTACCATCCAGCTGATCCAGAATCACTTCGTTGACGAATATGACCCCACTATAGAGGACTCTTACC
GAAAGCAGGTTGTCATCGACGGCGAAACATGCCTTTTGGACATTCTCGACACCGCGGGGCAAGAGGAGTA
TTCTGCAATGAGGGACCAATACATGCGCACTGGAGAAGGTTTTCTGTGCGTGTTCGCTATTAATAACACC
AAGTCGTTTGAGGATATACACCATTATAGGGAACAGATTAAACGCGTGAAGGATAGCGAAGATGTACCCA
TGGTGCTGGTAGGTAACAAATGTGATTTACCTAGCAGAACAGTCGACACTAAGCAGGCCCAAGATCTAGC
TAGGTCCTACGGAATCCCATTCATCGAGACCAGTGCAAAGACACGTCAGAGAGTCGAGGATGCCTTTTAT
ACCCTCGTTAGAGAGATCCGGCAGTACCGGCTGAAAAAGATTTCAAAGGAAGAGAAGACGCCGGGGTGCG
TGAAAATAAAGAAATGTATTATCATGTAGGGCCCGAACAAAAACTCATCTCAGAAGAGGATCTGAATAGC
GCCGTCGACCATCATCATAATCATCATTGAGTTTAAACCCGCTGATCAGCCTCGACTGTGCCTTCTAGTT
GCCAGCCATCTGTTGTTTGCCCCTCCCCCGTGCCTTCCTTGACCCTGGAAGGTGCCACTCCCACTGTCCT
TTCCTAATAAAATGAGGAAATTGCATCGCATTGTCTGAGTAGGTGTCATTCTATTCTGGGGGGTGGGGTG
GGGCAGGACAGCAAGGGGGAGGATTGGGAAGACAATAGCAGGCATGCTGGGGATGCGGTGGGCTCTATGG
AGATCTATCGATGTTCTGGGGATGCGGTGGGCTCTATGGCTTCTGAGGCGGAAAGAACCAGCTGGGGCTC
TAGGGGGTATCCCC
[124 nt withheld, positions 2885-3008]
C
[91 nt withheld, positions 3010-3100]
AGGGTGATGGTTCACGTACCTAGAAGTTCCTATTCCGAAGTTCCTATTCTCTAGAAAGTATAGGAACTTC
CTTGGCCAAAAAGCCTGAACTCACCGCGACGTCTGTCGAGAAGTTTCTGATCGAAAAGTTCGACAGCGTC
TCCGACCTGATGCAGCTCTCGGAGGGCGAAGAATCTCGTGCTTTCAGCTTCGATGTAGGAGGGCGTGGAT
ATGTCCTGCGGGTAAATAGCTGCGCCGATGGTTTCTACAAAGATCGTTATGTTTATCGGCACTTTGCATC
GGCCGCGCTCCCGATTCCGGAAGTGCTTGACATTGGGGAATTCAGCGAGAGCCTGACCTATTGCATCTCC
CGCCGTGCACAGGGTGTCACGTTGCAAGACCTGCCTGAAACCGAACTGCCCGCTGTTCTGCAGCCGGTCG
CGGAGGCCATGGATGCGATCGCTGCGGCCGATCTTAGCCAGACGAGCGGGTTCGGCCCATTCGGACCGCA
AGGAATCGGTCAATACACTACATGGCGTGATTTCATATGCGCGATTGCTGATCCCCATGTGTATCACTGG
CAAACTGTGATGGACGACACCGTCAGTGCGTCCGTCGCGCAGGCTCTCGATGAGCTGATGCTTTGGGCCG
AGGACTGCCCCGAAGTCCGGCACCTCGTGCACGCGGATTTCGGCTCCAACAATGTCCTGACGGACAATGG
CCGCATAACAGCGGTCATTGACTGGAGCGAGGCGATGTTCGGGGATTCCCAATACGAGGTCGCCAACATC
TTCTTCTGGAGGCCGTGGTTGGCTTGTATGGAGCAGCAGACGCGCTACTTCGAGCGGAGGCATCCGGAGC
TTGCAGGATCGCCGCGGCTCCGGGCGTATATGCTCCGCATTGGTCTTGACCAACTCTATCAGAGCTTGGT
TGACGGCAATTTCGATGATGCAGCTTGGGCGCAGGGTCGATGCGACGCAATCGTCCGATCCGGAGCCGGG
ACTGTCGGGCGTACACAAATCGCCCGCAGAAGCGCGGCCGTCTGGACCGATGGCTGTGTAGAAGTACTCG
CCGATAGTGGAAACCGACGCCCCAGCACTCGTCCGAGGGCAAAGGAATAGCACGTACTACGAGATTTCGA
TTCCACCGCCGCCTTCTATGAAAGGTTGGGCTTCGGAATCGTTTTCCGGGACGCCGGCTGGATGATCCTC
CAGCGCGGGGATCTCATGCTGGAGTTCTTCGCCCACCCCAACTTGTTTATTGCAGCTTATAATGGTTACA
AATAAAGCAATAGCATCACAAATTTCACAAATAAAGCATTTTTTTCACTGCATTCTAGTTGTGGTTTGTC
CAAACTCATCAATGTATCTTATCATGTCTGTATACCGTCGACCTCTAGCTAGAGCTTGGCGTAATCATGG
TCATAGCTGTTTCCTGTGTGAAATTGTTATCCGCTCACAATTCCACACAACATACGAGCCGGAAGCATAA
AGTGTAAAGCCTGGGGTGCCTAATGAGTGAGCTAACTCACATTAATTGCGTTGCGCTCACTGCCCGCTTT
CCAGTCGGGAAACCTGTCGTGCCAGCTGCATTAATGAATCGGCCAACGCGCGGGGAGAGGCGGTTTGCGT
ATTGGGCGCTCTTCCGCTTCCTCGCTCACTGACTCGCTGCGCTCGGTCGTTCGGCTGCGGCGAGCGGTAT
CAGCTCACTCAAAGGCGGTAATACGGTTATCCACAGAATCAGGGGATAACGCAGGAAAGAACATGTGAGC
AAAAGGCCAGCAAAAGGCCAGGAACCGTAAAAAGGCCGCGTTGCTGGCGTTTTTCCATAGGCTCCGCCCC
CCTGACGAGCATCACAAAAATCGACGCTCAAGTCAGAGGTGGCGAAACCCGACAGGACTATAAAGATACC
AGGCGTTTCCCCCTGGAAGCTCCCTCGTGCGCTCTCCTGTTCCGACCCTGCCGCTTACCGGATACCTGTC
CGCCTTTCTCCCTTCGGGAAGCGTGGCGCTTTCTCATAGCTCACGCTGTAGGTATCTCAGTTCGGTGTAG
GTCGTTCGCTCCAAGCTGGGCTGTGTGCACGAACCCCCCGTTCAGCCCGACCGCTGCGCCTTATCCGGTA
ACTATCGTCTTGAGTCCAACCCGGTAAGACACGACTTATCGCCACTGGCAGCAGCCACTGGTAACAGGAT
TAGCAGAGCGAGGTATGTAGGCGGTGCTACAGAGTTCTTGAAGTGGTGGCCTAACTACGGCTACACTAGA
AGAACAGTATTTGGTATCTGCGCTCTGCTGAAGCCAGTTACCTTCGGAAAAAGAGTTGGTAGCTCTTGAT
CCGGCAAACAAACCACCGCTGGTAGCGGTGGTTTTTTTGTTTGCAAGCAGCAGATTACGCGCAGAAAAAA
AGGATCTCAAGAAGATCCTTTGATCTTTTCTACGGGGTCTGACGCTCAGTGGAACGAAAACTCACGTTAA
GGGATTTTGGTCATGAGATTATCAAAAAGGATCTTCACCTAGATCCTTTTAAATTAAAAATGAAGTTTTA
AATCAATCTAAAGTATATATGAGTAAACTTGGTCTGACAGTTACCAATGCTTAATCAGTGAGGCACCTAT
CTCAGCGATCTGTCTATTTCGTTCATCCATAGTTGCCTGACTC
